>Addgene plasmid #202986 | Salsa-BC145-P2E1 | addgene full sequence | sequence record 421345 | Addgene NGS Result
AGCGCCCAATACGCAAACCGCCTCTCCCCGCGCGTTGGCCGATTCATTAATGCAGTCGAGGGATCTCCAT
AAGAGAAGAGGGACAGCTATGACTGGGAGTAGTCAGGAGAGGAGGAAAAATCTGGCTAGTAAAACATGTA
AGGAAAATTTTAGGGATGTTAAAGAAAAAAATAACACAAAACAAAATATAAAAAAAATCTAACCTCAAGT
CAAGGCTTTTCTATGGAATAAGGAATGGACAGCAGGGGGCTGTTTCATATACTGATGACCTCTTTATAGC
CAACCTTTGTTCATGGCAGCCAGCATATGGGCATATGTTGCCAAACTCTAAACCAAATACTCATTCTGAT
GTTTTAAATGATTTGCCCTCCCATATGTCCTTCCGAGTGAGAGACACAAAAAATTCCAACACACTATTGC
AATGAAAATAAATTTCCTTTATTAGCCAGAAGTCAGATGCTCAAGGGGCTTCATGATGTCCCCATAATTT
TTGGCAGAGGGAAAAAGATCGATCTCAGTGGTATTTGTGAGCCAGGGCATTGGCCACACCAGCCACCACC
TTCTGATAGGCAGCCTGCACCTGAGGAGTGAATTCTTTGCCAAAATGATGAGACAGCACAACAACCAGCA
CGTTGCCCAGGAGCTGTAGGAAAGAGAAGAAGGCATGAACATGGTTAGCAGAGGGGCCCGGTTTGGACTC
AGAGTATTTTATCCTCATCTCAAACAGTGTATATCATTGTAACCATAAAGAGAAAGGCAGGATGATGACC
AGGGTGTAGTTGTTTCTACCAATAAGAATATTTCCACGCCAGCCAGAATTTATATGCAGAAATATTCTAC
CTTATCATTTAATTATAACAATTGTTCTCTAAAACTGTGCTGAAGTACAATATAATATACCCTGATTGCC
TTGAAAAAAAAGTGATTAGAGAAAGTACTTACAATCTGACAAATAAACAAAAGTGAATTTAAAAATTCGT
TACAAATGCAAGCTAAAGTTTAACGAAAAAGTTACAGAAAATGAAAAGAAAATAAGAGGAGACAATGGTT
GTCAACAGAGTAGAAAGTGAAAGAAACAAAATTATCATGAGGGTCCATGGTGATACAAGGGACATCTTCC
CATTCTAAACAACACCCTGAAAACTTTGCCCCCTCCATATAACATGAATTTTACAATAGCGAAAAAGAAA
GAACAATCAAGGGTCCCCAAACTCACCCTGAAGTTCTCAGCTCTAGAGATATCGTCGAGGCCGCGCTAGC
GTTTAAACTGTCGACCTTAATTAAGAGATCTGCTCGAGGCGCGTCAGCTGACTAGAGGATCCCCGGGTAC
CGAGCTCGAATTCGGGGCCGCGGAGGCTGGATCGGTCCCGGTGTCTTCTATGGAGGTCAAAACAGCGTGG
ATGGCGTCTCCAGGCGATCTGACGGTTCACTAAACGAGCTCTGCTTATATAGGCCTCCCACCGTACACGC
CTACCTCGACCCGGGTACCGAGCTCGACTTTCACTTTTCTCTATCACTGATAGGGAGTGGTAAACTCGAC
TTTCACTTTTCTCTATCACTGATAGGGAGTGGTAAACTCGACTTTCACTTTTCTCTATCACTGATAGGGA
GTGGTAAACTCGACTTTCACTTTTCTCTATCACTGATAGGGAGTGGTAAACTCGACTTTCACTTTTCTCT
ATCACTGATAGGGAGTGGTAAACTCGACCTATATAAGCAGAGCTCGTTTAGTGAACCGTCAGATCGCCTG
GAGACGCCATCCACGCTGTTTTGACCTCCATAGAAGACACCGGGACCGATCCAGCCTCCGCGGCCCCGAA
TTCCTGCAGCGGCCGCTCTAGAACTAGTGGATCCCCGCGGATGGTGAGCAAGGGCGAGGAGCTGTTCACC
GGGGTGGTGCCCATCCTGGTCGAGCTGGACGGCGACGTAAACGGCCACAAGTTCAGCGTGTCCGGCGAGG
GCGAGGGCGATGCCACCTACGGCAAGCTGACCCTGAAGTTCATCTGCACCACCGGCAAGCTGCCCGTGCC
CTGGCCCACCCTCGTGACCACCCTGACCTACGGCGTGCAGTGCTTCAGCCGCTACCCCGACCACATGAAG
CAGCACGACTTCTTCAAGTCCGCCATGCCCGAAGGCTACGTCCAGGAGCGCACCATCTTCTTCAAGGACG
ACGGCAACTACAAGACCCGCGCCGAGGTGAAGTTCGAGGGCGACACCCTGGTGAACCGCATCGAGCTGAA
GGGCATCGACTTCAAGGAGGACGGCAACATCCTGGGGCACAAGCTGGAGTACAACTACAACAGCCACAAC
GTCTATATCATGGCCGACAAGCAGAAGAACGGCATCAAGGTGAACTTCAAGATCCGCCACAACATCGAGG
ACGGCAGCGTGCAGCTCGCCGACCACTACCAGCAGAACACCCCCATCGGCGACGGCCCCGTGCTGCTGCC
CGACAACCACTACCTGAGCACCCAGTCCGCCCTGAGCAAAGACCCCAACGAGAAGCGCGATCACATGGTC
CTGCTGGAGTTCGTGACCGCCGCCGGGATCACTCTCGGCATGGACGAGCTGTACAAGTAAGCAGGCGCCC
GAATTCGATATCAAGCTTGTCGACCTAGTTCTAGAGGATCCAGACATGATAAGATACATTGATGAGTTTG
GACAAACCACAACTAGAATGCAGTGAAAAAAATGCTTTATTTGTGAAATTTGTGATGCTATTGCTTTATT
TGTAACCATTATAAGCTGCAATAAACAAGTTAACAACAACAATTGCATTCATTTTATGTTTCAGGTTCAG
GGGGAGGTGTGGGAGGTTTTTTAAAGCAAGTAAAACCTCTACAAATGTGGTATGGCTGATTATGATCCTG
CAAGCCTCGTCGTCCTGGCCGGACCACGCTATCTGTGCAAGGTCCCCGGCCCCGGACGCGCGCTCCATGA
GCAGAGCGCCCGCCGCCGAGGCGAAGACTCGGGCGGCGCCCTGCCCGTCCCACCAGGTCAACAGGCGGTA
ACCGGCCTCTTCATCGGGAATGCGCGCGACCTTCAGCATCGCCGGCATGTCCCCCTGGCGGACGGGAAGT
ATCCAGCTCGACCAAGCTGGCCGCGTCGAGTGAAGACGAAAGGGCCTCGTGATACGCCTATTTTTATAGG
TTAATGTCATGATAATAATGGTTTCTTAGACGTCAGGTGGCACTTTTCGGGGAAATGTGCGCGGAACCCC
TATTTGTTTATTTTTCTAAATACATTCAAATATGTATCCGCTCATGAGACAATAACCCTGATAAATGCTT
CAATAATATTGAAAAAGGAAGAGTATGAGTATTCAACATTTCCGTGTCGCCCTTATTCCCTTTTTTGCGG
CATTTTGCCTTCCTGTTTTTGCTCACCCAGAAACGCTGGTGAAAGTAAAAGATGCTGAAGATCAGTTGGG
TGCACGAGTGGGTTACATCGAACTGGATCTCAACAGCGGTAAGATCCTTGAGAGTTTTCGCCCCGAAGAA
CGTTTTCCAATGATGAGCACTTTTAAAGTTCTGCTATGTGGCGCGGTATTATCCCGTGTTGACGCCGGGC
AAGAGCAACTCGGTCGCCGCATACACTATTCTCAGAATGACTTGGTTGAGTACTCACCAGTCACAGAAAA
GCATCTTACGGATGGCATGACAGTAAGAGAATTATGCAGTGCTGCCATAACCATGAGTGATAACACTGCG
GCCAACTTACTTCTGACAACGATCGGAGGACCGAAGGAGCTAACCGCTTTTTTGCACAACATGGGGGATC
ATGTAACTCGCCTTGATCGTTGGGAACCGGAGCTGAATGAAGCCATACCAAACGACGAGCGTGACACCAC
GATGCCTGTAGCAATGGCAACAACGTTGCGCAAACTATTAACTGGCGAACTACTTACTCTAGCTTCCCGG
CAACAATTAATAGACTGGATGGAGGCGGATAAAGTTGCAGGACCACTTCTGCGCTCGGCCCTTCCGGCTG
GCTGGTTTATTGCTGATAAATCTGGAGCCGGTGAGCGTGGGTCTCGCGGTATCATTGCAGCACTGGGGCC
AGATGGTAAGCCCTCCCGTATCGTAGTTATCTACACGACGGGGAGTCAGGCAACTATGGATGAACGAAAT
AGACAGATCGCTGAGATAGGTGCCTCACTGATTAAGCATTGGTAACTGTCAGACCAAGTTTACTCATATA
TACTTTAGATTGATTTAAAACTTCATTTTTAATTTAAAAGGATCTAGGTGAAGATCCTTTTTGATAATCT
CATGACCAAAATCCCTTAACGTGAGTTTTCGTTCCACTGAGCGTCAGACCCCGTAGAAAAGATCAAAGGA
TCTTCTTGAGATCCTTTTTTTCTGCGCGTAATCTGCTGCTTGCAAACAAAAAAACCACCGCTACCAGCGG
TGGTTTGTTTGCCGGATCAAGAGCTACCAACTCTTTTTCCGAAGGTAACTGGCTTCAGCAGAGCGCAGAT
ACCAAATACTGTTCTTCTAGTGTAGCCGTAGTTAGGCCACCACTTCAAGAACTCTGTAGCACCGCCTACA
TACCTCGCTCTGCTAATCCTGTTACCAGTGGCTGCTGCCAGTGGCGATAAGTCGTGTCTTACCGGGTTGG
ACTCAAGACGATAGTTACCGGATAAGGCGCAGCGGTCGGGCTGAACGGGGGGTTCGTGCACACAGCCCAG
CTTGGAGCGAACGACCTACACCGAACTGAGATACCTACAGCGTGAGCTATGAGAAAGCGCCACGCTTCCC
GAAGGGAGAAAGGCGGACAGGTATCCGGTAAGCGGCAGGGTCGGAACAGGAGAGCGCACGAGGGAGCTTC
CAGGGGGAAACGCCTGGTATCTTTATAGTCCTGTCGGGTTTCGCCACCTCTGACTTGAGCGTCGATTTTT
GTGATGCTCGTCAGGGGGGCGGAGCCTATGGAAAAACGCCAGCAACGCGGCCTTTTTACGGTTCCTGGCC
TTTTGCTGGCCTTTTGCTCACATGTTCTTTCCTGCGTTATCCCCTGATTCTGTGGATAACCGTATTACCG
CCTTTGAGTGAGCTGATACCGCTCGCCGCAGCCGAACGACCGAGCGCAGCGAGTCAGTGAGCGAGGAAGC
GGAAG
Features (pLannotate 1.2.2; 17 found; start..end, strand, type, name):
      2..55      +  CDS            lacI (fragment): lac repressor; lacI; The lac repressor binds to the lac operator to inhibit transcription in E. coli. This inhibition can be relieved by adding lactose or isopropyl-β-D-thiogalactopyranoside (IPTG).
    388..443     -  polyA_signal   β-globin poly(A) signal: rabbit β-globin polyadenylation signal (Gil and Proudfoot, 1987)
    518..640     -  CDS            HBB: HBB_COLGU - Experimental evidence at transcript level: Swiss-Prot protein existence level 2. Involved in oxygen transport from the lung to the various peripheral tissues. From Colobus guereza (Mantled guereza) (Eastern black-and-white colobus monkey).
    644..1216    -  intron         β-globin intron: intron from rabbit β-globin gene
   1312..1343    -  misc_feature   MCS (fragment): pUC18/19 multiple cloning site
   1437..1475    -  promoter       minimal CMV promoter: human cytomegalovirus (CMV) immediate early promoter
   1493..1708    -  protein_bind   tetracycline response element (fragment): contains seven copies of the tetracycline operator tetO tetracycline repressor TetR
   1708..1753    +  promoter       TRE3GV promoter (fragment): 3rd-generation Tet-responsive promoter that can be activated by binding of Tet-On® 3G, optimized for retroviral and lentiviral vectors
   1829..1856    +  misc_feature   MCS (fragment): pBluescript multiple cloning site
   1861..2580    +  CDS            EGFP: the original enhanced GFP (Yang et al., 1996) mammalian codon-optimized
   2591..2613    +  misc_feature   MCS (fragment): pBluescript multiple cloning site
   2627..2761    -  polyA_signal   SV40 poly(A) signal: SV40 polyadenylation signal
   2784..2867    -  CDS            large T antigen (fragment): large T antigen from SV40 (simian virus 40)
   2861..3091    -  CDS            str (fragment): STR_KLEPN - Protein inferred from homology: Swiss-Prot protein existence level 3. The aminoglycoside phosphotransferases achieve inactivation of their antibiotic substrates by phosphorylation. From Klebsiella pneumoniae.
   3210..3314    +  promoter       AmpR promoter: bla
   3315..4175    +  CDS            AmpR: β-lactamase; bla; confers resistance to ampicillin, carbenicillin, and related antibiotics
   4346..4934    +  rep_origin     ori: high-copy-number ColE1/pMB1/pBR322/pUC origin of replication
