[The description below was written by a language model from this plasmid's Addgene catalogue record and pLannotate feature annotations shown in this document.]
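Description:
Salsa-BC145-P2E1 is a mammalian expression reporter plasmid built on the pCER206 backbone, one member of a set of barcoded reporters made for PRESTO-Salsa, a highly multiplexed assay for screening GPCR activation. It is about 5.1 kb, propagates in E. coli at high copy from a ColE1/pUC-type origin, and is selected with ampicillin through the bla (AmpR) gene and its native promoter. No mammalian selection marker is annotated, consistent with transient transfection use, although the record does not say this explicitly.

The payload is a synthetic EGFP/BC145 insert of roughly 730 bp under a Tet response element. The feature table shows a tetO array flanked by minimal promoters facing in opposite directions, which suggests a bidirectional Tet-responsive arrangement. On one side, a TRE3G-type minimal promoter fragment drives the mammalian codon-optimised EGFP coding sequence, followed by short polylinker remnants and an SV40 polyadenylation region. The barcode is not annotated separately, but the BsrGI and HindIII cloning sites, together with the insert being only slightly longer than EGFP, imply that BC145 sits just downstream of EGFP within the transcript. On the other side, a minimal CMV promoter faces a multiple cloning site fragment, a rabbit β-globin intron and exon remnant, and a β-globin poly(A) signal, with no coding insert annotated there. The short lacI, large T antigen and str fragments appear to be backbone remnants.

In use, a tetracycline-controlled transactivator released on receptor activation would induce transcription from the TRE. This would yield EGFP and a barcoded mRNA whose abundance can be read by sequencing, so that many receptor-specific reporters can be pooled. The record does not state which receptor is paired with BC145.
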