Addgene plasmid #202986: Salsa-BC145-P2E1
Purpose: Expression of barcoded reporter plasmid for PRESTO-Salsa; EGFP/BC145
Depositing lab: Noah Palm. Depositing organization: Yale University. Publication: Highly multiplexed bioactivity screening reveals human and microbiota metabolome-GPCRome interactions. Chen H, Rosen CE, Gonzalez-Hernandez JA, Song D, Potempa J, Ring AM, Palm NW. Cell. 2023 Jul 6;186(14):3095-3110.e19. doi: 10.1016/j.cell.2023.05.024. Epub 2023 Jun 14. PubMed 37321219.
Backbone
  Vector backbone: pCER206
  Vector type: Mammalian Expression
Growth in bacteria
  Bacterial resistance: Ampicillin, 100 μg/mL
  Growth temperature: 37°C
  Growth strain: DH5alpha
  Copy number: High Copy
Gene/Insert
  Gene/Insert name: EGFP/BC145
  Species: Synthetic
  Insert size (bp): 730
  Promoter: Tet Response Element (TRE)
  Cloning method: Restriction Enzyme; 5′ cloning site BsrGI (not destroyed); 3′ cloning site HindIII (not destroyed)
  Sequencing primers: 5′ Custom primer (GAAGCGCGATCACATGG)
Terms and licenses: Academic/Nonprofit Terms; Industry Terms: Not Available to Industry
How to cite: Salsa-BC145-P2E1 was a gift from Noah Palm (Addgene plasmid # 202986 ; http://n2t.net/addgene:202986 ; RRID:Addgene_202986)
