>Addgene plasmid #202986 | Salsa-BC145-P2E1 | depositor partial sequence | sequence record 393859 | BC145
GCAGGCGCCC
